Addgene plasmid #173014: pcDNA3-StagRFP
Purpose: Rationally enhanced red fluorescent protein derived from TagRFP-T. For mammalian expression.
Depositing lab: Jin Zhang. Depositing organization: University of California, San Diego (UCSD). Publication: A rationally enhanced red fluorescent protein expands the utility of FRET biosensors. Mo GCH, Posner C, Rodriguez EA, Sun T, Zhang J. Nat Commun. 2020 Apr 15;11(1):1848. doi: 10.1038/s41467-020-15687-x. PubMed 32296061.
Backbone
  Vector backbone: pcDNA3
  Backbone manufacturer: Invitrogen
  Backbone size w/o insert (bp): 5519
  Total vector size (bp): 6212
  Vector type: Mammalian Expression
  Selectable markers: Neomycin (select with G418)
Growth in bacteria
  Bacterial resistance: Ampicillin, 100 μg/mL
  Growth temperature: 37°C
  Growth strain: DH5alpha
  Copy number: High Copy
Gene/Insert
  Gene/Insert name: StagRFP
  Insert size (bp): 693
  Promoter: CMV
  Tag / fusion protein: 6xHIS - T7 tag (gene 10 leader) - Xpress (TM) tag (N terminal on backbone)
  Cloning method: Restriction Enzyme; 5′ cloning site BamHI (not destroyed); 3′ cloning site EcoRI (not destroyed)
  Sequencing primers: 5′ CMV forward; 3′ BGH reverse
Terms and licenses: Academic/Nonprofit Terms; Industry Terms: Not Available to Industry
How to cite: pcDNA3-StagRFP was a gift from Jin Zhang (Addgene plasmid # 173014 ; http://n2t.net/addgene:173014 ; RRID:Addgene_173014)
