[The description below was written by a language model from this plasmid's Addgene catalogue record and pLannotate feature annotations shown in this document.]
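Description:
pcDNA3-StagRFP is a 6.2 kb mammalian expression plasmid built on the Invitrogen pcDNA3 backbone. It carries StagRFP, a rationally enhanced red fluorescent protein derived from TagRFP-T. The 693 bp coding sequence was cloned between BamHI and EcoRI sites, both retained. The automated annotation labels it as TagRFP, reflecting its close homology to the Entacmaea quadricolor-derived parent protein. Transcription is driven by the human cytomegalovirus immediate early enhancer and promoter and terminated by the bovine growth hormone polyadenylation signal. The open reading frame begins with a backbone-encoded N-terminal leader made up of a 6xHis tag, the T7 gene 10 leader tag and the Xpress epitope. The Xpress epitope includes an enterokinase cleavage site, so the fluorescent protein can be detected or affinity purified through these tags. T7 and SP6 phage promoters flank the cloning region. Short annotated matches to an HIV-1 LTR, capTEV, ble, lacI and bom are fragments; the capTEV match coincides with the His tag, and the others are probably incidental sequence similarities or backbone remnants, not functional elements.

In E. coli the plasmid is maintained at high copy through a ColE1/pUC-type origin and selected with ampicillin via the β-lactamase gene. An f1 origin is also present, which can support single-stranded DNA production. For mammalian cells, a neomycin phosphotransferase cassette under the SV40 early promoter, with an SV40 polyadenylation signal, allows G418 selection of stable transfectants. The construct expresses StagRFP in mammalian cells, for example to characterise the protein. The associated publication presents StagRFP as expanding the utility of FRET-based biosensors.
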