Features (pLannotate 1.2.2; 24 found; start..end, strand, type, name):
     38..417     +  enhancer       CMV enhancer: human cytomegalovirus immediate early enhancer
    418..621     +  promoter       CMV promoter: human cytomegalovirus (CMV) immediate early promoter
    617..650     +  LTR            5' LTR (truncated) (fragment): truncated 5' long terminal repeat (LTR) from HIV-1
    666..684     +  promoter       T7 promoter: promoter for bacteriophage T7 RNA polymerase
    725..745     +  CDS            capTEV™ (fragment): composite tag for in vivo biotinylation, TEV protease cleavage, and 6xHis tagging
    746..778     +  CDS            T7 tag (gene 10 leader): leader peptide from bacteriophage T7 gene 10 promotes efficient translation in E. coli
    782..805     +  CDS            Xpress™ tag: Xpress™ epitope tag, including an enterokinase recognition and cleavage site
    812..1504    +  CDS            TagRFP: TagRFP is a basic (constitutively fluorescent) red fluorescent protein published in 2007, derived from Entacmaea quadricolor. It has very low acid sensitivity.
   1568..1586    -  promoter       SP6 promoter: promoter for bacteriophage SP6 RNA polymerase
   1612..1836    +  polyA_signal   bGH poly(A) signal: bovine growth hormone polyadenylation signal
   1840..1861    +  promoter       SV40 promoter (fragment): SV40 enhancer and early promoter
   1882..2310    +  rep_origin     f1 ori (sequence partly withheld): f1 bacteriophage origin of replication; arrow indicates direction of (+) strand synthesis
   2324..2653    +  promoter       SV40 promoter: SV40 enhancer and early promoter
   2720..3511    +  CDS            neo: KKA2_KLEPN - Also known as kan, nptII. Experimental evidence at protein level: Swiss-Prot protein existence level 1. Resistance to kanamycin, neomycin, paromomycin, ribostamycin, butirosin and gentamicin B. From Klebsiella pneumoniae.
   3535..3693    +  CDS            ble (fragment): BLE_KLEPN - Experimental evidence at protein level: Swiss-Prot protein existence level 1. Binding protein with a strong affinity to the bleomycin family of antibiotics. Binds to CL990; an antimitotic-antibiotic compound. From Klebsiella pneumoniae.
   3688..3809    +  polyA_signal   SV40 poly(A) signal: SV40 polyadenylation signal
   3882..3898    -  protein_bind   lac operator: The lac repressor binds to the lac operator to inhibit transcription in E. coli. This inhibition can be relieved by adding lactose or isopropyl-β-D-thiogalactopyranoside (IPTG). lac repressor encoded by lacI
   3906..3936    -  promoter       lac promoter: promoter for the E. coli lac operon
   3951..3972    -  protein_bind   CAP binding site: CAP binding activates transcription in the presence of cAMP. E. coli catabolite activator protein
   3985..4077    -  CDS            lacI (fragment): lac repressor; lacI; The lac repressor binds to the lac operator to inhibit transcription in E. coli. This inhibition can be relieved by adding lactose or isopropyl-β-D-thiogalactopyranoside (IPTG).
   4260..4848    -  rep_origin     ori: high-copy-number ColE1/pMB1/pBR322/pUC origin of replication
   5019..5879    -  CDS            AmpR: β-lactamase; bla; confers resistance to ampicillin, carbenicillin, and related antibiotics
   5880..5984    -  promoter       AmpR promoter: bla
   6043..6095    -  misc_feature   bom (fragment): basis of mobility region from pBR322
>Addgene plasmid #173014 | pcDNA3-StagRFP | addgene full sequence | sequence record 343313 | Addgene NGS Result
GCGCTGCTTCGCGATGTACGGGCCAGATATACGCGTTGACATTGATTATTGACTAGTTATTAATAGTAAT
CAATTACGGGGTCATTAGTTCATAGCCCATATATGGAGTTCCGCGTTACATAACTTACGGTAAATGGCCC
GCCTGGCTGACCGCCCAACGACCCCCGCCCATTGACGTCAATAATGACGTATGTTCCCATAGTAACGCCA
ATAGGGACTTTCCATTGACGTCAATGGGTGGAGTATTTACGGTAAACTGCCCACTTGGCAGTACATCAAG
TGTATCATATGCCAAGTACGCCCCCTATTGACGTCAATGACGGTAAATGGCCCGCCTGGCATTATGCCCA
GTACATGACCTTATGGGACTTTCCTACTTGGCAGTACATCTACGTATTAGTCATCGCTATTACCATGGTG
ATGCGGTTTTGGCAGTACATCAATGGGCGTGGATAGCGGTTTGACTCACGGGGATTTCCAAGTCTCCACC
CCATTGACGTCAATGGGAGTTTGTTTTGGCACCAAAATCAACGGGACTTTCCAAAATGTCGTAACAACTC
CGCCCCATTGACGCAAATGGGCGGTAGGCGTGTACGGTGGGAGGTCTATATAAGCAGAGCTCTCTGGCTA
ACTAGAGAACCCACTGCTTACTGGCTTATCGAAATTAATACGACTCACTATAGGGAGACCCAAGCTTGCG
GCCGCCACCATGGTGCGGGGTTCTCATCATCATCATCATCATGGTATGGCTAGCATGACTGGTGGACAGC
AAATGGGTCGGGATCTGTACGACGATGACGATAAGGATCCGATGAGCGAGCTGATTAAGGAGAACATGCA
CATGAAGCTGTACATGGAGGGCACCGTGAACAACCACCACTTCAAGTGCACATCCGAGGGCGAAGGCAAG
CCCTACGAGGGCACCCAGACCATGAGAATCAAGGTGGTCGAGGGCGGCCCTCTCCCCTTCGCCTTCGACA
TCCTGGCTACCAGCTTCATGTACGGCAGCAGAACCTTCATCAACCACACCCAGGGCATCCCCGATTTCTT
TAAGCAGTCCTTCCCTGAGGGCTTCACATGGGAGAGAGTCACCACATACGAAGACGGGGGCGTGCTGACC
GCTACCCAGGACACCAGCCTCCAGGACGGCTGCCTCATCTACAACGTCAAGATCAGAGGGGTGAACTTCC
CATCCAACGGCCCTGTGATGCAGAAGAAAACACTCGGCTGGGAGGCCAACACCGAGATGCTGTACCCCGC
TGACGGCGGCCTGGAAGGCAGAACCGTCATGGCCCTGAAGCTCGTGGGCGGGGGCCACCTGATCTGCAAC
TTCAAGACCACATACAGATCCAAGAAACCCGCTAAGAACCTCAAGATGCCCGGCGTCTACTATGTGGACC
ACAGACTGGAAAGAATCAAGGAGGCCGACAAAGAGACCTACGTCGAGCAGCACGAGGTGGCTGTGGCCAG
ATACTGCGACCTCCCTAGCAAACTGGGGCACAAGTAAGAATTCTGCAGATATCCATCACACTGGCGGCCG
CTCGAGCATGCATCTAGAGGGCCCTATTCTATAGTGTCACCTAAATGCTAGAGCTCGCTGATCAGCCTCG
ACTGTGCCTTCTAGTTGCCAGCCATCTGTTGTTTGCCCCTCCCCCGTGCCTTCCTTGACCCTGGAAGGTG
CCACTCCCACTGTCCTTTCCTAATAAAATGAGGAAATTGCATCGCATTGTCTGAGTAGGTGTCATTCTAT
TCTGGGGGGTGGGGTGGGGCAGGACAGCAAGGGGGAGGATTGGGAAGACAATAGCAGGCATGCTGGGGAT
GCGGTGGGCTCTATGGCTTCTGAGGCGGAAAGAACCAGCTGGGGCTCTAGGGGGTATCCCC
[124 nt withheld, positions 1882-2005]
C
[91 nt withheld, positions 2007-2097]
A
[49 nt withheld, positions 2099-2147]
CCTTTGACGTTGGAGTCCACGTTCTTT
[37 nt withheld, positions 2175-2211]
ACCCTATCTCGGTCTATTCTTTTGATTTATAAGGGATTTTGCCGATTTCGGCCTATTGGTTAAAAAATGA
GCTGATTTAACAAAAATTTAACGCGAATTAATTCTGTGGAATGTGTGTCAGTTAGGGTGTGGAAAGTCCC
CAGGCTCCCCAGCAGGCAGAAGTATGCAAAGCATGCATCTCAATTAGTCAGCAACCAGGTGTGGAAAGTC
CCCAGGCTCCCCAGCAGGCAGAAGTATGCAAAGCATGCATCTCAATTAGTCAGCAACCATAGTCCCGCCC
CTAACTCCGCCCATCCCGCCCCTAACTCCGCCCAGTTCCGCCCATTCTCCGCCCCATGGCTGACTAATTT
TTTTTATTTATGCAGAGGCCGAGGCCGCCTCTGCCTCTGAGCTATTCCAGAAGTAGTGAGGAGGCTTTTT
TGGAGGCCTAGGCTTTTGCAAAAAGCTCCCGGGAGCTTGTATATCCATTTTCGGATCTGATCAAGAGACA
GGATGAGGATCGTTTCGCATGATTGAACAAGATGGATTGCACGCAGGTTCTCCGGCCGCTTGGGTGGAGA
GGCTATTCGGCTATGACTGGGCACAACAGACAATCGGCTGCTCTGATGCCGCCGTGTTCCGGCTGTCAGC
GCAGGGGCGCCCGGTTCTTTTTGTCAAGACCGACCTGTCCGGTGCCCTGAATGAACTGCAGGACGAGGCA
GCGCGGCTATCGTGGCTGGCCACGACGGGCGTTCCTTGCGCAGCTGTGCTCGACGTTGTCACTGAAGCGG
GAAGGGACTGGCTGCTATTGGGCGAAGTGCCGGGGCAGGATCTCCTGTCATCTCACCTTGCTCCTGCCGA
GAAAGTATCCATCATGGCTGATGCAATGCGGCGGCTGCATACGCTTGATCCGGCTACCTGCCCATTCGAC
CACCAAGCGAAACATCGCATCGAGCGAGCACGTACTCGGATGGAAGCCGGTCTTGTCGATCAGGATGATC
TGGACGAAGAGCATCAGGGGCTCGCGCCAGCCGAACTGTTCGCCAGGCTCAAGGCGCGCATGCCCGACGG
CGAGGATCTCGTCGTGACCCATGGCGATGCCTGCTTGCCGAATATCATGGTGGAAAATGGCCGCTTTTCT
GGATTCATCGACTGTGGCCGGCTGGGTGTGGCGGACCGCTATCAGGACATAGCGTTGGCTACCCGTGATA
TTGCTGAAGAGCTTGGCGGCGAATGGGCTGACCGCTTCCTCGTGCTTTACGGTATCGCCGCTCCCGATTC
GCAGCGCATCGCCTTCTATCGCCTTCTTGACGAGTTCTTCTGAGCGGGACTCTGGGGTTCGAAATGACCG
ACCAAGCGACGCCCAACCTGCCATCACGAGATTTCGATTCCACCGCCGCCTTCTATGAAAGGTTGGGCTT
CGGAATCGTTTTCCGGGACGCCGGCTGGATGATCCTCCAGCGCGGGGATCTCATGCTGGAGTTCTTCGCC
CACCCCAACTTGTTTATTGCAGCTTATAATGGTTACAAATAAAGCAATAGCATCACAAATTTCACAAATA
AAGCATTTTTTTCACTGCATTCTAGTTGTGGTTTGTCCAAACTCATCAATGTATCTTATCATGTCTGTAT
ACCGTCGACCTCTAGCTAGAGCTTGGCGTAATCATGGTCATAGCTGTTTCCTGTGTGAAATTGTTATCCG
CTCACAATTCCACACAACATACGAGCCGGAAGCATAAAGTGTAAAGCCTGGGGTGCCTAATGAGTGAGCT
AACTCACATTAATTGCGTTGCGCTCACTGCCCGCTTTCCAGTCGGGAAACCTGTCGTGCCAGCTGCATTA
ATGAATCGGCCAACGCGCGGGGAGAGGCGGTTTGCGTATTGGGCGCTCTTCCGCTTCCTCGCTCACTGAC
TCGCTGCGCTCGGTCGTTCGGCTGCGGCGAGCGGTATCAGCTCACTCAAAGGCGGTAATACGGTTATCCA
CAGAATCAGGGGATAACGCAGGAAAGAACATGTGAGCAAAAGGCCAGCAAAAGGCCAGGAACCGTAAAAA
GGCCGCGTTGCTGGCGTTTTTCCATAGGCTCCGCCCCCCTGACGAGCATCACAAAAATCGACGCTCAAGT
CAGAGGTGGCGAAACCCGACAGGACTATAAAGATACCAGGCGTTTCCCCCTGGAAGCTCCCTCGTGCGCT
CTCCTGTTCCGACCCTGCCGCTTACCGGATACCTGTCCGCCTTTCTCCCTTCGGGAAGCGTGGCGCTTTC
TCATAGCTCACGCTGTAGGTATCTCAGTTCGGTGTAGGTCGTTCGCTCCAAGCTGGGCTGTGTGCACGAA
CCCCCCGTTCAGCCCGACCGCTGCGCCTTATCCGGTAACTATCGTCTTGAGTCCAACCCGGTAAGACACG
ACTTATCGCCACTGGCAGCAGCCACTGGTAACAGGATTAGCAGAGCGAGGTATGTAGGCGGTGCTACAGA
GTTCTTGAAGTGGTGGCCTAACTACGGCTACACTAGAAGAACAGTATTTGGTATCTGCGCTCTGCTGAAG
CCAGTTACCTTCGGAAAAAGAGTTGGTAGCTCTTGATCCGGCAAACAAACCACCGCTGGTAGCGGTGGTT
TTTTTGTTTGCAAGCAGCAGATTACGCGCAGAAAAAAAGGATCTCAAGAAGATCCTTTGATCTTTTCTAC
GGGGTCTGACGCTCAGTGGAACGAAAACTCACGTTAAGGGATTTTGGTCATGAGATTATCAAAAAGGATC
TTCACCTAGATCCTTTTAAATTAAAAATGAAGTTTTAAATCAATCTAAAGTATATATGAGTAAACTTGGT
CTGACAGTTACCAATGCTTAATCAGTGAGGCACCTATCTCAGCGATCTGTCTATTTCGTTCATCCATAGT
TGCCTGACTCCCCGTCGTGTAGATAACTACGATACGGGAGGGCTTACCATCTGGCCCCAGTGCTGCAATG
ATACCGCGAGACCCACGCTCACCGGCTCCAGATTTATCAGCAATAAACCAGCCAGCCGGAAGGGCCGAGC
GCAGAAGTGGTCCTGCAACTTTATCCGCCTCCATCCAGTCTATTAATTGTTGCCGGGAAGCTAGAGTAAG
TAGTTCGCCAGTTAATAGTTTGCGCAACGTTGTTGCCATTGCTACAGGCATCGTGGTGTCACGCTCGTCG
TTTGGTATGGCTTCATTCAGCTCCGGTTCCCAACGATCAAGGCGAGTTACATGATCCCCCATGTTGTGCA
AAAAAGCGGTTAGCTCCTTCGGTCCTCCGATCGTTGTCAGAAGTAAGTTGGCCGCAGTGTTATCACTCAT
GGTTATGGCAGCACTGCATAATTCTCTTACTGTCATGCCATCCGTAAGATGCTTTTCTGTGACTGGTGAG
TACTCAACCAAGTCATTCTGAGAATAGTGTATGCGGCGACCGAGTTGCTCTTGCCCGGCGTCAATACGGG
ATAATACCGCGCCACATAGCAGAACTTTAAAAGTGCTCATCATTGGAAAACGTTCTTCGGGGCGAAAACT
CTCAAGGATCTTACCGCTGTTGAGATCCAGTTCGATGTAACCCACTCGTGCACCCAACTGATCTTCAGCA
TCTTTTACTTTCACCAGCGTTTCTGGGTGAGCAAAAACAGGAAGGCAAAATGCCGCAAAAAAGGGAATAA
GGGCGACACGGAAATGTTGAATACTCATACTCTTCCTTTTTCAATATTATTGAAGCATTTATCAGGGTTA
TTGTCTCATGAGCGGATACATATTTGAATGTATTTAGAAAAATAAACAAATAGGGGTTCCGCGCACATTT
CCCCGAAAAGTGCCACCTGACGTCGACGGATCGGGAGATCTCCCGATCCCCTATGGTGCACTCTCAGTAC
AATCTGCTCTGATGCCGCATAGTTAAGCCAGTATCTGCTCCCTGCTTGTGTGTTGGAGGTCGCTGAGTAG
TGCGCGAGCAAAATTTAAGCTACAACAAGGCAAGGCTTGACCGACAATTGCATGAAGAATCTGCTTAGGG
TTAGGCGTTTT
